>Addgene plasmid #22324 | pCI-OR51E2 | depositor full sequence | sequence record 10234 | Author sequence
TCAATATTGGCCATTAGCCATATTATTCATTGGTTATATAGCATAAATCAATATTGGCTATTGGCCATTG
CATACGTTGTATCTATATCATAATATGTACATTTATATTGGCTCATGTCCAATATGACCGCCATGTTGGC
ATTGATTATTGACTAGTTATTAATAGTAATCAATTACGGGGTCATTAGTTCATAGCCCATATATGGAGTT
CCGCGTTACATAACTTACGGTAAATGGCCCGCCTGGCTGACCGCCCAACGACCCCCGCCCATTGACGTCA
ATAATGACGTATGTTCCCATAGTAACGCCAATAGGGACTTTCCATTGACGTCAATGGGTGGAGTATTTAC
GGTAAACTGCCCACTTGGCAGTACATCAAGTGTATCATATGCCAAGTCCGCCCCCTATTGACGTCAATGA
CGGTAAATGGCCCGCCTGGCATTATGCCCAGTACATGACCTTACGGGACTTTCCTACTTGGCAGTACATC
TACGTATTAGTCATCGCTATTACCATGGTGATGCGGTTTTGGCAGTACACCAATGGGCGTGGATAGCGGT
TTGACTCACGGGGATTTCCAAGTCTCCACCCCATTGACGTCAATGGGAGTTTGTTTTGGCACCAAAATCA
ACGGGACTTTCCAAAATGTCGTAATAACCCCGCCCCGTTGACGCAAATGGGCGGTAGGCGTGTACGGTGG
GAGGTCTATATAAGCAGAGCTCGTTTAGTGAACCGTCAGATCACTAGAAGCTTTATTGCGGTAGTTTATC
ACAGTTAAATTGCTAACGCAGTCAGTGCTTCTGACACAACAGTCTCGAACTTAAGCTGCAGAAGTTGGTC
GTGAGGCACTGGGCAGGTAAGTATCAAGGTTACAAGACAGGTTTAAGGAGACCAATAGAAACTGGGCTTG
TCGAGACAGAGAAGACTCTTGCGTTTCTGATAGGCACCTATTGGTCTTACTGACATCCACTTTGCCTTTC
TCTCCACAGGTGTCCACTCCCAGTTCAATTACAGCTCTTAAGGCTAGAGTACTTAATACGACTCACTATA
GGCTAGCATGAATGGCACAGAAGGCCCTAACTTCTACGTGCCCTTCTCCAATGCGACGGGTGTGGTACGC
GAATTCACGCGTATGAGTTCCTGCAACTTCACACATGCCACCTTTGTGCTTATTGGTATCCCAGGATTAG
AGAAAGCCCATTTCTGGGTTGGCTTCCCCCTCCTTTCCATGTATGTAGTGGCAATGTTTGGAAACTGCAT
CGTGGTCTTCATCGTAAGGACGGAACGCAGCCTGCACGCTCCGATGTACCTCTTTCTCTGCATGCTTGCA
GCCATTGACCTGGCCTTATCCACATCCACCATGCCTAAGATCCTTGCCCTTTTCTGGTTTGATTCCCGAG
AGATTAGCTTTGAGGCCTGTCTTACCCAGATGTTCTTTATTCATGCCCTCTCAGCCATTGAATCCACCAT
CCTGCTGGCCATGGCCTTTGACCGTTATGTGGCCATCTGCCACCCACTGCGCCATGCTGCAGTGCTCAAC
AATACAGTAACAGCCCAGATTGGCATCGTGGCTGTGGTCCGCGGATCCCTCTTTTTTTTCCCACTGCCTC
TGCTGATCAAGCGGCTGGCCTTCTGCCACTCCAATGTCCTCTCACACTCCTATTGTGTCCACCAGGATGT
AATGAAGTTGGCCTATGCAGACACTTTGCCCAATGTGGTATATGGTCTTACTGCCATTCTGCTGGTCATG
GGTGTGGACGTAATGTTCATCTCCTTGTCCTATTTTCTGATAATACGAACGGTTCTGCAACTGCCTTCCA
AGTCAGAGCGGGCCAAGGCCTTTGGAACCTGTGTGTCACACATTGGTGTGGTACTCGCCTTCTATGTGCC
ACTTATTGGCCTCTCAGTTGTACACCGCTTTGGAAACAGCCTTCATCCCATTGTGCGTGTTGTCATGGGT
GACATCTACCTGCTGCTGCCTCCTGTCATCAATCCCATCATCTATGGTGCCAAAACCAAACAGATCAGAA
CACGGGTGCTGGCTATGTTCAAGATCAGCTGTGACAAGGACTTGCAGGCTGTGGGAGGCAAGGCGGCCGC
TTCGAGCAGACATGATAAGATACATTGATGAGTTTGGACAAACCACAACTAGAATGCAGTGAAAAAAATG
CTTTATTTGTGAAATTTGTGATGCTATTGCTTTATTTGTAACCATTATAAGCTGCAATAAACAAGTTAAC
AACAACAATTGCATTCATTTTATGTTTCAGGTTCAGGGGGAGATGTGGGAGGTTTTTTAAAGCAAGTAAA
ACCTCTACAAATGTGGTAAAATCGATAAGGATCCGGGCTGGCGTAATAGCGAAGAGGCCCGCACCGATCG
CCCTTCCCAACAGTTGCGCAGCCTGAATGGCGAATGG
[124 nt withheld, positions 2418-2541]
C
[91 nt withheld, positions 2543-2633]
A
[49 nt withheld, positions 2635-2683]
CCTTTGACGTTGGAGTCCACGTTCTTT
[37 nt withheld, positions 2711-2747]
ACCCTATCTCGGTCTATTCTTTTGATTTATAAGGGATTTTGCCGATTTCGGCCTATTGGTTAAAAAATGA
GCTGATTTAACAAAAATTTAACGCGAATTTTAACAAAATATTAACGCTTACAATTTCCTGATGCGGTATT
TTCTCCTTACGCATCTGTGCGGTATTTCACACCGCATATGGTGCACTCTCAGTACAATCTGCTCTGATGC
CGCATAGTTAAGCCAGCCCCGACACCCGCCAACACCCGCTGACGCGCCCTGACGGGCTTGTCTGCTCCCG
GCATCCGCTTACAGACAAGCTGTGACCGTCTCCGGGAGCTGCATGTGTCAGAGGTTTTCACCGTCATCAC
CGAAACGCGCGAGACGAAAGGGCCTCGTGATACGCCTATTTTTATAGGTTAATGTCATGATAATAATGGT
TTCTTAGACGTCAGGTGGCACTTTTCGGGGAAATGTGCGCGGAACCCCTATTTGTTTATTTTTCTAAATA
CATTCAAATATGTATCCGCTCATGAGACAATAACCCTGATAAATGCTTCAATAATATTGAAAAAGGAAGA
GTATGAGTATTCAACATTTCCGTGTCGCCCTTATTCCCTTTTTTGCGGCATTTTGCCTTCCTGTTTTTGC
TCACCCAGAAACGCTGGTGAAAGTAAAAGATGCTGAAGATCAGTTGGGTGCACGAGTGGGTTACATCGAA
CTGGATCTCAACAGCGGTAAGATCCTTGAGAGTTTTCGCCCCGAAGAACGTTTTCCAATGATGAGCACTT
TTAAAGTTCTGCTATGTGGCGCGGTATTATCCCGTATTGACGCCGGGCAAGAGCAACTCGGTCGCCGCAT
ACACTATTCTCAGAATGACTTGGTTGAGTACTCACCAGTCACAGAAAAGCATCTTACGGATGGCATGACA
GTAAGAGAATTATGCAGTGCTGCCATAACCATGAGTGATAACACTGCGGCCAACTTACTTCTGACAACGA
TCGGAGGACCGAAGGAGCTAACCGCTTTTTTGCACAACATGGGGGATCATGTAACTCGCCTTGATCGTTG
GGAACCGGAGCTGAATGAAGCCATACCAAACGACGAGCGTGACACCACGATGCCTGTAGCAATGGCAACA
ACGTTGCGCAAACTATTAACTGGCGAACTACTTACTCTAGCTTCCCGGCAACAATTAATAGACTGGATGG
AGGCGGATAAAGTTGCAGGACCACTTCTGCGCTCGGCCCTTCCGGCTGGCTGGTTTATTGCTGATAAATC
TGGAGCCGGTGAGCGTGGGTCTCGCGGTATCATTGCAGCACTGGGGCCAGATGGTAAGCCCTCCCGTATC
GTAGTTATCTACACGACGGGGAGTCAGGCAACTATGGATGAACGAAATAGACAGATCGCTGAGATAGGTG
CCTCACTGATTAAGCATTGGTAACTGTCAGACCAAGTTTACTCATATATACTTTAGATTGATTTAAAACT
TCATTTTTAATTTAAAAGGATCTAGGTGAAGATCCTTTTTGATAATCTCATGACCAAAATCCCTTAACGT
GAGTTTTCGTTCCACTGAGCGTCAGACCCCGTAGAAAAGATCAAAGGATCTTCTTGAGATCCTTTTTTTC
TGCGCGTAATCTGCTGCTTGCAAACAAAAAAACCACCGCTACCAGCGGTGGTTTGTTTGCCGGATCAAGA
GCTACCAACTCTTTTTCCGAAGGTAACTGGCTTCAGCAGAGCGCAGATACCAAATACTGTTCTTCTAGTG
TAGCCGTAGTTAGGCCACCACTTCAAGAACTCTGTAGCACCGCCTACATACCTCGCTCTGCTAATCCTGT
TACCAGTGGCTGCTGCCAGTGGCGATAAGTCGTGTCTTACCGGGTTGGACTCAAGACGATAGTTACCGGA
TAAGGCGCAGCGGTCGGGCTGAACGGGGGGTTCGTGCACACAGCCCAGCTTGGAGCGAACGACCTACACC
GAACTGAGATACCTACAGCGTGAGCTATGAGAAAGCGCCACGCTTCCCGAAGGGAGAAAGGCGGACAGGT
ATCCGGTAAGCGGCAGGGTCGGAACAGGAGAGCGCACGAGGGAGCTTCCAGGGGGAAACGCCTGGTATCT
TTATAGTCCTGTCGGGTTTCGCCACCTCTGACTTGAGCGTCGATTTTTGTGATGCTCGTCAGGGGGGCGG
AGCCTATGGAAAAACGCCAGCAACGCGGCCTTTTTACGGTTCCTGGCCTTTTGCTGGCCTTTTGCTCACA
TGGCTCGACAGATCT
Features (pLannotate 1.2.2; 14 found; start..end, strand, type, name):
    140..517     +  enhancer       CMV enhancer: human cytomegalovirus immediate early enhancer
    519..718     +  promoter       CMV promoter: human cytomegalovirus (CMV) immediate early promoter
    857..989     +  intron         chimeric intron: chimera between introns from human β-globin and immunoglobulin heavy chain genes
   1034..1052    +  promoter       T7 promoter: promoter for bacteriophage T7 RNA polymerase
   1133..2092    +  CDS            OR51E2: O51E2_HUMAN - Also known as PSGR From Homo sapiens (Human).
   2116..2237    -  polyA_signal   SV40 poly(A) signal: SV40 polyadenylation signal
   2260..2328    -  CDS            large T antigen (fragment): large T antigen from SV40 (simian virus 40)
   2347..2414    +  CDS            lacZα (fragment): LacZα fragment of β-galactosidase; lacZ fragment
   2418..2846    +  rep_origin     f1 ori (sequence partly withheld): f1 bacteriophage origin of replication; arrow indicates direction of (+) strand synthesis
   2874..2973    -  misc_feature   bom (fragment): basis of mobility region from pBR322
   3075..3110    -  CDS            rop (fragment): Rop protein, which maintains plasmids at low copy number; rop
   3205..3309    +  promoter       AmpR promoter: bla
   3310..4170    +  CDS            AmpR: β-lactamase; bla; confers resistance to ampicillin, carbenicillin, and related antibiotics
   4341..4929    +  rep_origin     ori: high-copy-number ColE1/pMB1/pBR322/pUC origin of replication
