[The description below was written by a language model from this plasmid's Addgene catalogue record and pLannotate feature annotations shown in this document.]
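Description:
pCI-OR51E2 is a mammalian expression plasmid built on the Promega pCI backbone and carrying the human olfactory receptor OR51E2 (family 51, subfamily E, member 2; also known as PSGR). The 960 bp coding sequence was inserted between NheI and NotI sites, both of which were retained. Transcription is driven by the human cytomegalovirus immediate-early enhancer and promoter. A chimeric β-globin/immunoglobulin heavy chain intron follows the promoter, an element generally included to improve mRNA processing and expression. An SV40 polyadenylation signal terminates the transcript. A T7 promoter lies just upstream of the insert, where it allows in vitro transcription and serves as a sequencing primer site.

The catalogue lists an N-terminal Rho tag on the receptor. This tag is not annotated separately in the feature table, although there is unannotated space between the T7 promoter and the start of the OR51E2 CDS where it would presumably sit. Rho tags, derived from the N-terminus of rhodopsin, are commonly fused to odorant receptors to help them reach the surface of heterologous cells and to allow antibody detection.

In bacteria the plasmid is maintained through a high-copy ColE1/pUC-type origin and selected with ampicillin via the β-lactamase gene. An f1 origin is also present for single-stranded DNA production. The short large T antigen, lacZα, bom and rop fragments in the annotation are backbone remnants rather than functional elements, and no mammalian selection marker is annotated, which is consistent with transient transfection. The associated publication concerns odor coding across a mammalian receptor repertoire, which suggests the construct is used to express the receptor in cultured cells for odorant response assays.
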