Addgene plasmid #22324: pCI-OR51E2
Depositing lab: Hiroaki Matsunami. Depositing organization: Duke University. Publication: Odor coding by a Mammalian receptor repertoire. Saito H, Chi Q, Zhuang H, Matsunami H, Mainland JD. Sci Signal. 2009 . 2(60):ra9. 10.1126/scisignal.2000016 PubMed 19261596.
Backbone
  Vector backbone: pCI
  Backbone manufacturer: Promega
  Backbone size w/o insert (bp): 4006
  Vector type: Mammalian Expression
Growth in bacteria
  Bacterial resistance: Ampicillin, 100 μg/mL
  Growth temperature: 37°C
  Growth strain: DH5alpha
  Copy number: Unknown
Gene/Insert
  Gene/Insert name: OR51E2 (alt name: Homo sapiens olfactory receptor, family 51, subfamily E, member 2)
  Species: H. sapiens (human)
  Insert size (bp): 960
  GenBank ID: NM_030774
  Entrez Gene: OR51E2 (a.k.a. HPRAJ, OR51E3P, OR52A2, PSGR)
  Tag / fusion protein: Rho (N terminal on insert)
  Cloning method: Restriction Enzyme; 5′ cloning site NheI (not destroyed); 3′ cloning site NotI (not destroyed)
  Sequencing primers: 5′ T7; 3′ EBV-rev
Terms and licenses: Academic/Nonprofit Terms; Industry Terms: Not Available to Industry
How to cite: pCI-OR51E2 was a gift from Hiroaki Matsunami (Addgene plasmid # 22324 ; http://n2t.net/addgene:22324 ; RRID:Addgene_22324)
