>Addgene plasmid #22324 | pCI-OR51E2 | addgene partial sequence | sequence record 28156 | 22324 with T7
TACTTCTACGTGCCCTTCTCCAATGCGACGGGTGTGGTACGCGAATTCACGCGTATGAGTTCCTGCAACT
TCACACATGCCACCTTTGTGCTTATTGGTATCCCAGGATTAGAGAAAGCCCATTTCTGGGTTGGCTTCCC
CCTCCTTTCCATGTATGTAGTGGCAATGTTTGGAAACTGCATCGTGGTCTTCATCGTAAGGACGGAACGC
AGCCTGCACGCTCCGATGTACCTCTTTCTCTGCATGCTTGCAGCCATTGACCTGGCCTTATCCACATCCA
CCATGCCTAAGATCCTTGCCCTTTTCTGGTTTGATTCCCGAGAGATTAGCTTTGAGGCCTGTCTTACCCA
GATGTTCTTTATTCATGCCCTCTCAGCCATTGAATCCACCATCCTGCTGGCCATGGCCTTTGACCGTTAT
GTGGCCATCTGCCACCCACTGCGCCATGCTGCAGTGCTCAACAATACAGTAACAGCCCAGATTGGCATCG
TGGCTGTGGTCCGCGGATCCCTCTTTTTTTTCCCACTGCCTCTGCTGATCAAGCGGCTGGCCTTCTGCCA
CTCCAATGTCCTCTCACACTCCTATTGTGTCCACCAGGATGTAATGAAGTTGGCCTATGCAGACACTTTG
CCCAATGTGGTATATGGTCTTACTGCCATTCTGCTGGTCATGGGTGTGGACGTAATGTTCATCTCCTTGT
CCTATTTTCTGATAATACGAACGGTTCTGCAACTGCCTTCCAAGTCAGAGCGGGCCAAGGCCTTTGGAAC
CTGTGTGTCACACATTGGTGTGGTACTCGCCCTTCTATGTGCCACTTATTGGCCTCTCAGTTGTACACCG
CTTTTGGAAACAGCCTTCATCCCATGGTG
